>Addgene plasmid #13349 | pMW#2 | addgene full sequence | sequence record 228217 | Addgene NGS Result
GTAAAACGACGGCCAGTGAATTGAATTTAGGTGACACTATAGAAGAGCTATGACGTCGCATGCACGCGTA
CGTAAGCTTGGATCCTCTAGAGCGGCCGCCGACTAGTGATATCAACTTTGTATAGAAAAGTTGAACGAGA
AACGTAAAATGATATAAATATCAATATATTAAATTAGATTTTGCATAAAAAACAGACTACATAATACTGT
AAAACACAACATATGCAGTCACTATGAATCAACTACTTAGATGGTATTAGTGACCTGTAGAATTCGAGCT
CGACCGACAGCCTTCCAAATGTTCTTCTCAAACGGAATCGTCGTATCCAGCCTACTCGCTATTGTCCTCA
ATGCCGTATTAAATCATAAAAAGAAATAAGAAAAAGAGGTGCGAGCCTCTTTTTTGTGTGACAAAATAAA
AACATCTACCTATTCATATACGCTAGTGTCATAGTCCTGAAAATCATCTGCATCAAGAACAATTTCACAA
CTCTTATACTTTTCTCTTACAAGTCGTTCGGCTTCATCTGGATTTTCAGCCTCTATACTTACTAAACGTG
ATAAAGTTTCTGTAATTTCTACTGTATCGACCTGCAGACTGGCTGTGTATAAGGGAGCCTGACATTTATA
TTCCCCAGAACATCAGGTTAATGGCGTTTTTGATGTCATTTTCGCGGTGGCTGAGATCAGCCACTTCTTC
CCCGATAACGGAGACCGGCACACTGGCCATATCGGTGGTCATCATGCGCCAGCTTTCATCCCCGATATGC
ACCACCGGGTAAAGTTCACGGGAGACTTTATCCGACAGCAGACGTGCACTGGCCAGGGGGATCACCATCC
GTCGCCCGGGCGTGTCAATAATATCACTCTGTACATCCACAAACAGATGATAACGGCTCTCTCTTTTATA
GGTGTAAACCTTAAACTGCATTTCACCAGCCCCTGTTCTCGTCAGCAAAAGAGCCGTTCATTTCAATAAA
CCGGGCGACCTCAGCCGTCCCTTCCTGATTTTCCGCTTTCCAGCGTTCGGCACGCAGACGACGGGCTTCA
TTCTGCATGGTTGTGCTTACCAGACCGGAGATATTGACATCATATATGCCTTGAGCAACTGATAGCTGTC
GCTGTCAACTGTCACTGTAATACGCTGCTTCATAGCATACCTCTTTTTGACATACTTCGGGTATACATAT
CAGTATATATTCTTATACCGCAAAAATCAGCGCGCAAATACGCATACTGTTATCTGGCTTTTAGTAAGCC
GGATCCACGCGGCGTTTACGCCCCCCCTGCCACTCATCGCAGTACTGTTGTAATTCATTAAGCATTCTGC
CGACATGGAAGCCATCACAAACGGCATGATGAACCTGAATCGCCAGCGGCATCAGCACCTTGTCGCCTTG
CGTATAATATTTGCCCATGGTGAAAACGGGGGCGAAGAAGTTGTCCATATTGGCCACGTTTAAATCAAAA
CTGGTGAAACTCACCCAGGGATTGGCTGAGACGAAAAACATATTCTCAATAAACCCTTTAGGGAAATAGG
CCAGGTTTTCACCGTAACACGCCACATCTTGCGAATATATGTGTAGAAACTGCCGGAAATCGTCGTGGTA
TTCACTCCAGAGCGATGAAAACGTTTCAGTTTGCTCATGGAAAACGGTGTAACAAGGGTGAACACTATCC
CATATCACCAGCTCACCGTCTTTCATTGCCATACGGAATTCCGGATGAGCATTCATCAGGCGGGCAAGAA
TGTGAATAAAGGCCGGATAAAACTTGTGCTTATTTTTCTTTACGGTCTTTAAAAAGGCCGTAATATCCAG
CTGAACGGTCTGGTTATAGGTACATTGAGCAACTGACTGAAATGCCTCAAAATGTTCTTTACGATGCCAT
TGGGATATATCAACGGTGGTATATCCAGTGATTTTTTTCTCCATTTTAGCTTCCTTAGCTCCTGAAAATC
TCGATAACTCAAAAAATACGCCCGGTAGTGATCTTATTTCATTATGGTGAAAGTTGGAACCTCTTACGTG
CCGATCAACGTCTCATTTTCGCCAAAAGTTGGCCCAGGGCTTCCCGGTATCAACAGGGACACCAGGATTT
ATTTATTCTGCGAAGTGATCTTCCGTCACAGGTATTTATTCGGCGCAAAGTGCGTCGGGTGATGCTGCCA
ACTTAGTCGACGCTCTAGAGCTCCAAATAATGATTTTATTTTGACTGATAGTGACCTGTTCGTTGCAACA
AATTGATAAGCAATGCTTTTTTATAATGCCAACTTTGTACAAAAAAGCAGGCTGAATTCCCGGGGAGCTC
ACGCGTTCGCGAATCGATCCGCGGTCTAGAAATTCCTGGCATTATCACATAATGAATTATACATTATATA
AAGTAATGTGATTTCTTCGAAGAATATACTAAAAAATGAGCAGGCAAGATAAACGAAGGCAAAGATGACA
GAGCAGAAAGCCCTAGTAAAGCGTATTACAAATGAAACCAAGATTCAGATTGCGATCTCTTTAAAGGGTG
GTCCCCTAGCGATAGAGCACTCGATCTTCCCAGAAAAAGAGGCAGAAGCAGTAGCAGAACAGGCCACACA
ATCGCAAGTGATTAACGTCCACACAGGTATAGGGTTTCTGGACCATATGATACATGCTCTGGCCAAGCAT
TCCGGCTGGTCGCTAATCGTTGAGTGCATTGGTGACTTACACATAGACGACCATCACACCACTGAAGACT
GCGGGATTGCTCTCGGTCAAGCTTTTAAAGAGGCCCTAGGGGCCGTGCGTGGAGTAAAAAGGTTTGGATC
AGGATTTGCGCCTTTGGATGAGGCACTTTCCAGAGCGGTGGTAGATCTTTCGAACAGGCCGTACGCAGTT
GTCGAACTTGGTTTGCAAAGGGAGAAAGTAGGAGATCTCTCTTGCGAGATGATCCCGCATTTTCTTGAAA
GCTTTGCAGAGGCTAGCAGAATTACCCTCCACGTTGATTGTCTGCGAGGCAAGAATGATCATCACCGTAG
TGAGAGTGCGTTCAAGGCTCTTGCGGTTGCCATAAGAGAAGCCACCTCGCCCAATGGTACCAACGATGTT
CCCTCCACCAAAGGTGTTCTTATGTAGTGACACCGATTATTTAAAGCTGCAGCATACGATATATATACAT
GTGTATATATGTATACCTATGAATGTCAGTAAGTATGTATACGAACAGTATGATACTGAAGATGACAAGG
TAATGCATCATTCTATACGTGTCATTCTGAACGAGGCGCGCTTTCCTTTTTTCTTTTTGCTTTTTCTTTT
TTTTTCTCTTGAACTCGAGAAAAAAAATATAAAAGAGATGGAGGAACGGGAAAAAGTTAGTTGTGGTGAT
AGGTGGCAAGTGGTATTCCGTAAGAACAACAAGAAAAGCATTTCATATTATGGCTGAACTGAGCGAACAA
GTGCAAAATTTAAGCATCAACGACAACAACGAGAATGGTTATGTTCCTCCTCACTTAAGAGGAAAACCAA
GAAGTGCCAGAAATAACAGTAGCAACTACAATAACAACAACGGCGGCTACAACGGTGGCCGTGGCGGTGG
CAGCTTCTTTAGCAACAACCGTCGTGGTGGTTACGGCAACGGTGGTTTCTTCGGTGGAAACAACGGTGGC
AGCAGATCTAACGGCCGTTCTGGTGGTAGATGGATCGATGGCAAACATGTCCCAGCTCCAAGAAACGAAA
AGGCCGAGATCGCCATATTTGGTGTCCCCGAGACCCAGCTTTCTTGTACAAAGTTGATATCTCGACCCGG
GAATTCCGGACCGGTACCTGCAGGCGTACCAGCTTTCCCTATAGTGAGTCGTATTAGAGCTTGGCGTAAT
CATGGTCATAGCTGTTTCCTGTGTGAAATTGTTATCCGCTCACAATTCCACACAACATACGAGCCGGAAG
CATAAAGTGTAAAGCCTGGGGTGCCTAATGAGTGAGCTAACTCACATTAATTGCGTTGCGCTCACTGCCC
GCTTTCCAGTCGGGAAACCTGTCGTGCCAGCTGCATTAATGAATCGGCCAACGCGCGGGGAGAGGCGGTT
TGCGTATTGGGCGCCAGGGTGGTTTTTCTTTTCACCAGTGAGACGGGCAACAGCTGATTGCCCTTCACCG
CCTGGCCCTGAGAGAGTTGCAGCAAGCGGTCCACGCTGGTTTGCCCCAGCAGGCGAAAATCCTGTTTGAT
GGTGGTTAACGGCGGGATATAACATGAGCTGTCTTCGGTATCGTCGTATCCCACTACCGAGATATCCGCA
CCAACGCGCAGCCCGGACTCGGTAATGGCGCGCATTGCGCCCAGCGCCATCTGATCGTTGGCAACCAGCA
TCGCAGTGGGAACGATGCCCTCATTCAGCATTTGCATGGTTTGTTGAAAACCGGACATGGCACTCCAGTC
GCCTTCCCGTTCCGCTATCGGCTGAATTTGATTGCGAGTGAGATATTTATGCCAGCCAGCCAGACGCAGA
CGCGCCGAGACAGAACTTAATGGGCCCGCTAACAGCGCGATTTGCTGGTGACCCAATGCGACCAGATGCT
CCACGCCCAGTCGCGTACCGTCTTCATGGGAGAAAATAATACTGTTGATGGGTGTCTGGTCAGAGACATC
AAGAAATAACGCCGGAACATTAGTGCAGGCAGCTTCCACAGCAATGGCATCCTGGTCATCCAGCGGATAG
TTAATGATCAGCCCACTGACCCGTTGCGCGAGAAGATTGTGCACCGCCGCTTTACAGGCTTCGACGCCGC
TTCGTTCTACCATCGACACCACCACGCTGGCACCCAGTTGATCGGCGCGAGATTTAATCGCCGCGACAAT
TTGCGACGGCGCGTGCAGGGCCAGACTGGAGGTGGCAACGCCAATCAGCAACGACTGTTTGCCCGCCAGT
TGTTGTGCCACGCGGTTGGGAATGTAATTCAGCTCCGCCATCGCCGCTTCCACTTTTTCCCGCGTTTTCG
CAGAAACGTGGCTGGCCTGGTTCACCACGCGGGAAACGGTCTGATAAGAGACACCGGCATACTCTGCGAC
ATCGTATAACGTTACTGGTTTCACATTCACCACCCTGAATTGACTCTCTTCCGGGCGCTATCATGCCATA
CCGCGAAAGGTTTTGCGCCATTCGATGGTGTCAACGTAAATGCCGCTTCGCCTTCGCGCGCGAATTGCAA
GCTCTGCATTAATGAATCGGCCAACGCGCGGGGAGAGGCGGTTTGCGTATTGGGCGCTCTTCCGCTTCCT
CGCTCACTGACTCGCTGCGCTCGGTCGTTCGGCTGCGGCGAGCGGTATCAGCTCACTCAAAGGCGGTAAT
ACGGTTATCCACAGAATCAGGGGATAACGCAGGAAAGAACATGTGAGCAAAAGGCCAGCAAAAGGCCAGG
AACCGTAAAAAGGCCGCGTTGCTGGCGTTTTTCCATAGGCTCCGCCCCCCTGACGAGCATCACAAAAATC
GACGCTCAAGTCAGAGGTGGCGAAACCCGACAGGACTATAAAGATACCAGGCGTTTCCCCCTGGAAGCTC
CCTCGTGCGCTCTCCTGTTCCGACCCTGCCGCTTACCGGATACCTGTCCGCCTTTCTCCCTTCGGGAAGC
GTGGCGCTTTCTCATAGCTCACGCTGTAGGTATCTCAGTTCGGTGTAGGTCGTTCGCTCCAAGCTGGGCT
GTGTGCACGAACCCCCCGTTCAGCCCGACCGCTGCGCCTTATCCGGTAACTATCGTCTTGAGTCCAACCC
GGTAAGACACGACTTATCGCCACTGGCAGCAGCCACTGGTAACAGGATTAGCAGAGCGAGGTATGTAGGC
GGTGCTACAGAGTTCTTGAAGTGGTGGCCTAACTACGGCTACACTAGAAGAACAGTATTTGGTATCTGCG
CTCTGCTGAAGCCAGTTACCTTCGGAAAAAGAGTTGGTAGCTCTTGATCCGGCAAACAAACCACCGCTGG
TAGCGGTGGTTTTTTTGTTTGCAAGCAGCAGATTACGCGCAGAAAAAAAGGATCTCAAGAAGATCCTTTG
ATCTTTTCTACGGGGTCTGACGCTCAGTGGAACGAAAACTCACGTTAAGGGATTTTGGTCATGAGATTAT
CAAAAAGGATCTTCACCTAGATCCTTTTAAATTAAAAATGAAGTTTTAAATCAATCTAAAGTATATATGA
GTAAACTTGGTCTGACAGTTACCAATGCTTAATCAGTGAGGCACCTATCTCAGCGATCTGTCTATTTCGT
TCATCCATAGTTGCCTGACTCCCCGTCGTGTAGATAACTACGATACGGGAGGGCTTACCATCTGGCCCCA
GTGCTGCAATGATACCGCGAGACCCACGCTCACCGGCTCCAGATTTATCAGCAATAAACCAGCCAGCCGG
AAGGGCCGAGCGCAGAAGTGGTCCTGCAACTTTATCCGCCTCCATCCAGTCTATTAATTGTTGCCGGGAA
GCTAGAGTAAGTAGTTCGCCAGTTAATAGTTTGCGCAACGTTGTTGCCATTGCTACAGGCATCGTGGTGT
CACGCTCGTCGTTTGGTATGGCTTCATTCAGCTCCGGTTCCCAACGATCAAGGCGAGTTACATGATCCCC
CATGTTGTGCAAAAAAGCGGTTAGCTCCTTCGGTCCTCCGATCGTTGTCAGAAGTAAGTTGGCCGCAGTG
TTATCACTCATGGTTATGGCAGCACTGCATAATTCTCTTACTGTCATGCCATCCGTAAGATGCTTTTCTG
TGACTGGTGAGTACTCAACCAAGTCATTCTGAGAATAGTGTATGCGGCGACCGAGTTGCTCTTGCCCGGC
GTCAATACGGGATAATACCGCGCCACATAGCAGAACTTTAAAAGTGCTCATCATTGGAAAACGTTCTTCG
GGGCGAAAACTCTCAAGGATCTTACCGCTGTTGAGATCCAGTTCGATGTAACCCACTCGTGCACCCAACT
GATCTTCAGCATCTTTTACTTTCACCAGCGTTTCTGGGTGAGCAAAAACAGGAAGGCAAAATGCCGCAAA
AAAGGGAATAAGGGCGACACGGAAATGTTGAATACTCATACTCTTCCTTTTTCAATATTATTGAAGCATT
TATCAGGGTTATTGTCTCATGAGCGGATACATATTTGAATGTATTTAGAAAAATAAACAAATAGGGGTTC
CGCGCACATTTCCCCGAAAAGTGCCACCTAAATTGTAAGCGTTAATATTTTGTTAAAATTCGCGTTAAAT
TTTTGTTAAATCAGCTCATTTTTTAACCAATAGGCCGAAATCGGCAAAATCCCTTATAAATCAAAAGAAT
AGACCGAGATAGGGT
[37 nt withheld, positions 7296-7332]
AAGAACGTGGACTCCAACGTCAAAGG
[49 nt withheld, positions 7359-7407]
T
[91 nt withheld, positions 7409-7499]
G
[124 nt withheld, positions 7501-7624]
CCCATTCGCCATTCAGGCTGCGCAACTGTTGGGAAGGGCGATCGGTGCGGGCCTCTTCGCTATTACGCCA
GCTGGCGAAAGGGGGATGTGCTGCAAGGCGATTAAGTTGGGTAACGCCAGGGTTTTCCCAGTCACGACGT
T
Features (pLannotate 1.2.2; 26 found; start..end, strand, type, name):
     25..43      +  promoter       SP6 promoter: promoter for bacteriophage SP6 RNA polymerase
    113..133     +  protein_bind   attB4: mutant version of attB; core recombination site for the Gateway® BP reaction BP Clonase™
    117..236     +  protein_bind   attR1: mutant version of attR; recombination site for the Gateway® LR reaction LR Clonase™
    433..585     -  CDS            dpnD (fragment): DPND_STRPN - Protein predicted: Swiss-Prot protein existence level 4. From Streptococcus pneumoniae serotype 4 (strain ATCC BAA-334 / TIGR4).
    626..931     -  CDS            ccdB: CcdB, a bacterial toxin that poisons DNA gyrase; ccdB; Plasmids containing the ccdB gene cannot be propagated in standard E. coli strains.
    936..1094    -  CDS            ccdA (fragment): CCDA_ECO57 - Also known as H, letA. Experimental evidence at protein level: Swiss-Prot protein existence level 1. Antitoxin component of a type II toxin-antitoxin (TA) system which inhibits the post-segregational killing (PSK) of plasmid-free cells, also referred to as a plasmid addiction system. Binds to and blocks the activity of CcdB; will also remove bound CcdB protein from the CcdB-GyrA complex by forming a CcdA-CcdB complex, a process termed rejuvenation. Functions as a transcriptional corepressor for the ccdAB operon, repression also requires CcdB (By similarity). From Escherichia coli
   1276..1934    -  CDS            CmR: chloramphenicol acetyltransferase; cat; confers resistance to chloramphenicol
   1935..2037    -  promoter       cat promoter: promoter of the E. coli cat gene encoding chloramphenicol acetyltransferase
   2194..2293    +  protein_bind   attL1: mutant version of attL; recombination site for the Gateway® LR reaction LR Clonase™
   2347..2444    +  promoter       HIS3 promoter (fragment): S. cerevisiae HIS3
   2445..3107    +  CDS            HIS3: imidazoleglycerol-phosphate dehydratase, required for histidine biosynthesis; S. cerevisiae HIS3; yeast auxotrophic marker
   3064..3414    +  CDS            YO201_YEAST: Protein uncertain: Swiss-Prot protein existence level 5. From Saccharomyces cerevisiae (strain ATCC 204508 / S288c) (Baker's yeast).
   3410..3742    +  CDS            DED1 (fragment): DED1_YEAST - Also known as SPP81. Experimental evidence at protein level: Swiss-Prot protein existence level 1. ATP-binding RNA helicase involved in translation initiation. Remodels RNA in response to ADP and ATP concentrations by facilitating disruption, but also formation of RNA duplexes. Has weak ATP-dependent affinity for dsRNA, but strong ATP-dependent affinity for ssRNA. Acts as a virus host factor involved in the replication of the MBV and the L-A viruses by promoting the negative-strand RNA synthesis. May be involved in recognition of the preinitiation complex and DNA binding of the RN
   3743..3764    -  protein_bind   attB2 (fragment): mutant version of attB; recombination site for the Gateway® BP reaction BP Clonase™
   3818..3836    -  promoter       T7 promoter: promoter for bacteriophage T7 RNA polymerase
   3879..3895    -  protein_bind   lac operator: The lac repressor binds to the lac operator to inhibit transcription in E. coli. This inhibition can be relieved by adding lactose or isopropyl-β-D-thiogalactopyranoside (IPTG). lac repressor encoded by lacI
   3903..3933    -  promoter       lac promoter: promoter for the E. coli lac operon
   3948..3969    -  protein_bind   CAP binding site: CAP binding activates transcription in the presence of cAMP. E. coli catabolite activator protein
   3982..5064    -  CDS            lacI: lac repressor; lacI; The lac repressor binds to the lac operator to inhibit transcription in E. coli. This inhibition can be relieved by adding lactose or isopropyl-β-D-thiogalactopyranoside (IPTG).
   5065..5142    -  promoter       lacI promoter: lacI
   5184..5237    -  CDS            lacI (fragment): lac repressor; lacI; The lac repressor binds to the lac operator to inhibit transcription in E. coli. This inhibition can be relieved by adding lactose or isopropyl-β-D-thiogalactopyranoside (IPTG).
   5420..6008    -  rep_origin     ori: high-copy-number ColE1/pMB1/pBR322/pUC origin of replication
   6179..7039    -  CDS            AmpR: β-lactamase; bla; confers resistance to ampicillin, carbenicillin, and related antibiotics
   7040..7144    -  promoter       AmpR promoter: bla
   7170..7624    -  rep_origin     f1 ori (sequence partly withheld): f1 bacteriophage origin of replication; arrow indicates direction of (+) strand synthesis
   7629..21      -  CDS            lacZα (fragment) (across the origin): LacZα fragment of β-galactosidase; lacZ fragment
