[The description below was written by a language model from this plasmid's Addgene catalogue record and pLannotate feature annotations shown in this document.]
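Description:
pMW#2 is a Gateway Destination vector for yeast one-hybrid (Y1H) assays, built on the Invitrogen pDEST6 backbone and carrying a HIS3 reporter gene. In E. coli it replicates from a high-copy ColE1/pUC-type origin and is selected with ampicillin (bla) plus chloramphenicol, the latter resistance residing inside the Gateway cassette. Because that cassette also encodes the gyrase toxin CcdB, the empty vector has to be maintained in a ccdB-tolerant strain such as DB3.1. An f1 origin, a lacI gene with lac promoter/operator elements, a lacZα fragment and flanking SP6 and T7 promoters are also annotated as backbone components. No yeast replication origin or centromere is annotated, so the record does not show how the construct is maintained in yeast; HIS3 is the only yeast marker listed.

The functional core is the recombination cassette followed directly by the reporter. According to the depositor, the cassette is bounded by attR4 and attL1 sites; the automated annotation labels the upstream site as attB4/attR1 and the downstream one as attL1, which likely reflects imperfect matching of the attR4 variant. Between the sites lie ccdB, a ccdA fragment and the cat gene, all on the reverse strand, consistent with the depositor's note that the author's map draws the cassette in the wrong orientation. Immediately downstream sit a fragment of the S. cerevisiae HIS3 promoter and the HIS3 coding sequence, with adjacent yeast genomic sequence extending into DED1. An LR reaction replaces the counterselectable cassette with a DNA "bait", such as a gene promoter, placing it upstream of HIS3, so that binding of a transcription factor–activation domain hybrid to the bait drives histidine prototrophy. The associated work used this system to map C. elegans protein–DNA interactions.
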