Addgene plasmid #13349: pMW#2
Depositing lab: Marian Walhout. Depositing organization: University of Massachusetts, Worcester. Publication: A gene-centered C. elegans protein-DNA interaction network. Deplancke B, Mukhopadhyay A, Ao W, Elewa AM, Grove CA, Martinez NJ, Sequerra R, Doucette-Stamm L, Reece-Hoyes JS, Hope IA, Tissenbaum HA, Mango SE, Walhout AJ. Cell. 2006 Jun 16. 125(6):1193-205. 10.1016/j.cell.2006.04.038 PubMed 16777607.
Backbone
  Vector backbone: pDEST6
  Backbone manufacturer: Invitrogen
  Backbone size w/o insert (bp): 7000
  Vector type: Yeast Expression
  Selectable markers: HIS3
Growth in bacteria
  Bacterial resistance: Chloramphenicol and Ampicillin, 25 & 100 μg/mL
  Growth temperature: 37°C
  Growth strain: DB3.1
  Growth instructions: DB3.1 (Invitrogen)
  Copy number: High Copy
Gene/Insert
  Gene/Insert name: HIS3 reporter
  Cloning method: Gateway Cloning
  Sequencing primers: 5′ GTAAAACGACGGCCAGT (M13FW); 3′ GGGACCACCCTTTAAAGAGA (HIS293RV)
Terms and licenses: Academic/Nonprofit Terms; Industry Terms: Not Available to Industry
Depositor comments: Please note that the ccdB cassette in the author's map (click on 'View map') is shown in the reverse orientation. Y1H Destination vector that can be used in conventional Gateway LR cloning reactions. This vector contains a Gateway cassette with AttR4 and AttL1 recombination sites and a HIS3 reporter gene. For more information and protocols, see Deplancke et al. 2004 Genome Res 14(10B):2093 and Deplancke et al. 2006 CSH Protocols.
How to cite: pMW#2 was a gift from Marian Walhout (Addgene plasmid # 13349 ; http://n2t.net/addgene:13349 ; RRID:Addgene_13349)
