>Addgene plasmid #13349 | pMW#2 | addgene partial sequence | sequence record 19727 | 13349 with ccdB-fwd 5'-GCATGATGACCACCGATATG
CTGATCTCAGCCACCGCGAAAATGACATCAAAAACGCCATTAACCTGATGTTCTGGGGAATATAAATGTC
AGGCTCCCTTATACACAGCCAGTCTGCAGGTCGATACAGTAGAAATTACAGAAACTTTATCACGTTTAGT
AAGTATAGAGGCTGAAAATCCAGATGAAGCCGAACGACTTGTAAGAGAAAAGTATAAGAGTTGTGAAATT
GTTCTTGATGCAGATGATTTTCAGGACTATGACACTAGCGTATATGAATAGGTAGATGTTTTTATTTTGT
CACACAAAAAAGAGGCTCGCACCTCTTTTTCTTATTTCTTTTTATGATTTAATACGGCATTGAGGACAAT
AGCGAGTAGGCTGGATACGACGATTCCGTTTGAGAAGAACATTTGGAAGGCTGTCGGTCGAGCTCGAATT
CTACAGGTCACTAATACCATCTAAGTAGTTGATTCATAGTGACTGCATATGTTGTGTTTTACAGTATTAT
GTAGTCTGTTTTTTATGCAAAATCTAATTTAATATATTGATATTTATATCATTTTACGTTTCTCGTTCAA
CTTTTCTATACAAAGTTGATATCACTAGTCGGCGGCCGCTCTAGAGGATCCAAGCTTACGTACGCGTGCA
TGCGACGTCATAGCTCTTCTATAGTGTCACCTAAATTCAATTCACTGGCCGTCGTTTTACAACGTCGTGA
CTGGGAAAACCCTGGCGTTACCCAACTTAATCGCCTTGCAGCACATCCCCCTTTCGCCAGCTGGCGTAAT
AGCGAAGAGGCCCGCACCGATCGCCCTTCCCAACAGTTGCGCAGCCTGAATGGCGAATGGG
[117 nt withheld, positions 832-948]
