>Addgene plasmid #13349 | pMW#2 | addgene partial sequence | sequence record 19728 | M13-F20 5'-TGTAAAACGACGGCCAGT-3'
GCTATGACGTCGCATGCACGCGTACGTAAGCTTGGATCCTCTAGAGCGGCCGCCGACTAGTGATATCAAC
TTTGTATAGAAAAGTTGAACGAGAAACGTAAAATGATATAAATATCAATATATTAAATTAGATTTTGCAT
AAAAAACAGACTACATAATACTGTAAAACACAACATATGCAGTCACTATGAATCAACTACTTAGATGGTA
TTAGTGACCTGTAGAATTCGAGCTCGACCGACAGCCTTCCAAATGTTCTTCTCAAACGGAATCGTCGTAT
CCAGCCTACTCGCTATTGTCCTCAATGCCGTATTAAATCATAAAAAGAAATAAGAAAAAGAGGTGCGAGC
CTCTTTTTTGTGTGACAAAATAAAAACATCTACCTATTCATATACGCTAGTGTCATAGTCCTGAAAATCA
TCTGCATCAAGAACAATTTCACAACTCTTATACTTTTCTCTTACAAGTCGTTCGGCTTCATCTGGATTTT
CAGCCTCTATACTTACTAAACGTGATAAAGTTTCTGTAATTTCTACTGTATCGACCTGCAGACTGGCTGT
GTATAAGGGAGCCTGACATTTATATTCCCCAGAACATCAGGTTAATGGCGTTTTTGATGTCATTTTCGCG
GTGGCTGAGATCAGCCACTTCTTCCCCGATAACGGAGACGGGCACACTGGCCATATCGGTGGTCATCATG
CGCCAGCTTTCATCCCCGATATGCACCACCGGGTAAAGTT
