>Addgene plasmid #13349 | pMW#2 | addgene partial sequence | sequence record 39733 | CAT-R 5'-GCAACTGACTGAAATGCCTC-3'
TATCAACGGTGGTATATCCAGTGATTTTTTTCTCCATTTTAGCTTCCTTAGCTCCTGAAAATCTCGATAA
CTCAAAAAATACGCCCGGTAGTGATCTTATTTCATTATGGTGAAAGTTGGAACCTCTTACGTGCCGATCA
ACGTCTCATTTTCGCCAAAAGTTGGCCCAGGGCTTCCCGGTATCAACAGGGACACCAGGATTTATTTATT
CTGCGAAGTGATCTTCCGTCACAGGTATTTATTCGGCGCAAAGTGCGTCGGGTGATGCTGCCAACTTAGT
CGACGCTCTAGAGCTCCAAATAATGATTTTATTTTGACTGATAGTGACCTGTTCGTTGCAACAAATTGAT
AAGCAATGCTTTTTTATAATGCCAACTTTGTACAAAAAAGCAGGCTGAATTCCCGGGGAGCTCACGCGTT
CGCGAATCGATCCGCGGTCTAGAAATTCCTGGCATTATCACATAATGAATTATACATTATATAAAGTAAT
GTGATTTCTTCGAAGAATATACTAAAAAATGAGCAGGCAAGATAAACGAAGGCAAAGATGACAGAGCAGA
AAGCCCTAGTAAAGCGTATTACAAATGAAACCAAGATTCAGATTGCGATCTCTTTAAAGGGTGGTCCCCT
AGCGATAGAGCACTCGATCTTCCCAGAAAAAGAGGCAGA
